>Addgene plasmid #230356 | AiP11955 - pAAV-hsA2-AiE0078m_3xC2-minRho-SYFP2-WPRE3-BGHpA (Alias: CN1955) | addgene full sequence | sequence record 462398 | Addgene NGS Result
CCTGCAGGCAGCTGCGCGCTCGCTCGCTCACTGAGGCCGCCCGGGCGTCGGGCGACCTTTGGTCGCCCGG
CCTCAGTGAGCGAGCGAGCGCGCAGAGAGGGAGTGGCCAACTCCATCACTAGGGGTTCCTGCGGCCGCAA
CGCGTTTAGAACAATGGCTGGCCCATAGTAAATGCCGTGTTAGTGTGTTAGTTGCTGTTCTTCCACGTCA
GAAGAGGCACAGACAAATTACCACCAGGTGGCGCTCAGAGTCTGCGGAGGCATCACAACAGCCCTGAATT
TGAATCCTGCTCTGCCACTGCCTAGTTGAGACCTTTTACTACCTGACTAGCTGTTTGTGTATTTTAGGTG
TTTGTTTGAAGCATGGTCCAGCAAAGCCTTTCTGTTCTAAAGGAAAGGATCTGAGTTGTCACCTCCCAGG
TCCGTGGAAGGCTTTTTAGCAGTTTGGCAGGTGCCTGAGGGCCACACCTCATCTGCATAAAATGTGGCAG
ATTGCAACCGCCCTCGTCTTTTTTATTTTTAAACTGGTTTTTGAAACAGAACATATATAAAAGCTCAGAG
AAAGGGAAAGGAGATAGATGGCCGAGCTTCCATATCCCTTAGTGCCTTTATTTTCATTCTTTTTCCATTT
TCCTAAGTGGCTATTTACCAAGACAAAGATAACAAATCTGCTAGGAAAAGGAGTGGGCAGTGCTACAAAA
TGTTTTTTTTTTTTAAAGAAAGTCCTATCTTATAATAGATCTTCACCACGATGCCTCGAGCAGAGCCCTC
ATCACACAGACTGAAGCATGGTCCAGCAAAGCCTTTCTGTTCTAAAGGAAAGGATCTGAGTTGTCACCTC
CCAGGTCCGTGGAAGGCTTTTTAGCAGTTTGGCAGGTGCCTGAGGGCCACACCTCATCTGCATAAAATGT
GGCAGATTGCAACCGCCCTCGTCTTTTTTATTTTTAAACTGGTTTTTGAAACAGAACATATATAAAAGCT
CAGAGAAAGGGAAAGGAGATAGATGGCCGAGCTTCCATATCCCTTAGTGCCTTTATTTTCATTCTTTTTC
CATTTTCCTAAGTGGCTATTTACCAAGACAAAGATAACAAATCTGCTAGGAAAAGGAGTGGGCAGTGCTA
CAAAATGTTTTTTTTTTTTTAAAGAAAGTCCTATCTTATAATAGATCTTCACCACGATGCCTCTGGGTGA
GTAAGAGTAGGTGGCAACGAAGCATGGTCCAGCAAAGCCTTTCTGTTCTAAAGGAAAGGATCTGAGTTGT
CACCTCCCAGGTCCGTGGAAGGCTTTTTAGCAGTTTGGCAGGTGCCTGAGGGCCACACCTCATCTGCATA
AAATGTGGCAGATTGCAACCGCCCTCGTCTTTTTTATTTTTAAACTGGTTTTTGAAACAGAACATATATA
AAAGCTCAGAGAAAGGGAAAGGAGATAGATGGCCGAGCTTCCATATCCCTTAGTGCCTTTATTTTCATTC
TTTTTCCATTTTCCTAAGTGGCTATTTACCAAGACAAAGATAACAAATCTGCTAGGAAAAGGAGTGGGCA
GTGCTACAAAATGTTTTTTTTTTTTTAAAGAAAGTCCTATCTTATAATAGATCTTCACCACGATGCCTCG
AATTCGATATCATAATCAACCATAGGTACCGAGCTCGGGATTCAGCCGGGAGCTTAGGGAGGGGAGGTCA
CTTCATAAGGGCCTGGGGGGGGAGTTGGAGCCACGAGTCGTCCAGCCGGAGCCCCGTGTGGCTGAGCTCC
GGCCTCAGAAGCATCCCCGGGTTGGATCCTTCGAAGCTAGCGCTACCGGTCGCCACCATGGTGAGCAAGG
GCGAGGAGCTGTTCACCGGGGTGGTGCCCATCCTGGTCGAGCTGGACGGCGACGTAAACGGCCACAAGTT
CAGCGTGTCCGGCGAGGGCGAGGGCGATGCCACCTACGGCAAGCTGACCCTGAAGCTGATCTGCACCACC
GGCAAGCTGCCCGTGCCCTGGCCCACCCTCGTGACCACCCTGGGCTACGGCGTGCAGTGCTTCGCCCGCT
ACCCCGACCACATGAAGCAGCACGACTTCTTCAAGTCCGCCATGCCCGAAGGCTACGTCCAGGAGCGCAC
CATCTTCTTCAAGGACGACGGCAACTACAAGACCCGCGCCGAGGTGAAGTTCGAGGGCGACACCCTGGTG
AACCGCATCGAGCTGAAGGGCATCGACTTCAAGGAGGACGGCAACATCCTGGGGCACAAGCTGGAGTACA
ACTACAACAGCCACAACGTCTATATCACCGCCGACAAGCAGAAGAACGGCATCAAGGCCAACTTCAAGAT
CCGCCACAACATCGAGGACGGCGGCGTGCAGCTCGCCGACCACTACCAGCAGAACACCCCCATCGGCGAC
GGCCCCGTGCTGCTGCCCGACAACCACTACCTGAGCTACCAGTCCAAGCTGAGCAAAGACCCCAACGAGA
AGCGCGATCACATGGTCCTGCTGGAGTTCGTGACCGCCGCCGGGATCACTCTCGGCATGGACGAGCTGTA
CAAGTAAGTCGACATCATAATCAACCTCTGGATTACAAAATTTGTGAAAGATTGACTGGTATTCTTAACT
ATGTTGCTCCTTTTACGCTATGTGGATACGCTGCTTTAATGCCTTTGTATCATGCTATTGCTTCCCGTAT
GGCTTTCATTTTCTCCTCCTTGTATAAATCCTGGTTAGTTCTTGCCACGGCGGAACTCATCGCCGCCTGC
CTTGCCCGCTGCTGGACAGGGGCTCGGCTGTTGGGCACTGACAATTCCGTGGCTCGAGAGATCTTCGACT
GTGCCTTCTAGTTGCCAGCCATCTGTTGTTTGCCCCTCCCCCGTGCCTTCCTTGACCCTGGAAGGTGCCA
CTCCCACTGTCCTTTCCTAATAAAATGAGGAAATTGCATCGCATTGTCTGAGTAGGTGTCATTCTATTCT
GGGGGGTGGGGTGGGGCAGGACAGCAAGGGGGAGGATTGGGAAGACAATAGCAGGCATGAGATCTCACGT
GCGGACCGAGCGGCCGCAGGAACCCCTAGTGATGGAGTTGGCCACTCCCTCTCTGCGCGCTCGCTCGCTC
ACTGAGGCCGGGCGACCAAAGGTCGCCCGACGCCCGGGCTTTGCCCGGGCGGCCTCAGTGAGCGAGCGAG
CGCGCAGCTGCCTGCAGGGGCGCCTGATGCGGTATTTTCTCCTTACGCATCTGTGCGGTATTTCACACCG
CATA
[95 nt withheld, positions 3225-3319]
T
[46 nt withheld, positions 3321-3366]
C
[141 nt withheld, positions 3368-3508]
CCTTTGACGTTGGAGTCCACGTTCTTT
[37 nt withheld, positions 3536-3572]
ACTCTATCTCGGGCTATTCTTTTGATTTATAAGGGATTTTGCCGATTTCGGTCTATTGGTTAAAAAATGA
GCTGATTTAACAAAAATTTAACGGGAATTTTAACAAAATATTAACGTTTACAATTTTATGGTGCACTCTC
AGTACAATCTGCTCTGATGCCGCATAGTTAAGCCAGCCCCGACACCCGCCAACACCCGCTGACGCGCCCT
GACGGGCTTGTCTGCTCCCGGCATCCGCTTACAGACAAGCTGTGACCGTCTCCGGGAGCTGCATGTGTCA
GAGGTTTTCACCGTCATCACCGAAACGCGCGAGACGAAAGGGCCTCGTGATACGCCTATTTTTATAGGTT
AATGTCATGATAATAATGGTTTCTTAGACGTCAGGTGGCACTTTTCGGGGAAATGTGCGCGGAACCCCTA
TTTGTTTATTTTTCTAAATACATTCAAATATGTATCCGCTCATGAGACAATAACCCTGATAAATGCTTCA
ATAATATTGAAAAAGGAAGAGTATGAGTATTCAACATTTCCGTGTCGCCCTTATTCCCTTTTTTGCGGCA
TTTTGCCTTCCTGTTTTTGCTCACCCAGAAACGCTGGTGAAAGTAAAAGATGCTGAAGATCAGTTGGGTG
CACGAGTGGGTTACATCGAACTGGATCTCAACAGCGGTAAGATCCTTGAGAGTTTTCGCCCCGAAGAACG
TTTTCCAATGATGAGCACTTTTAAAGTTCTGCTATGTGGCGCGGTATTATCCCGTATTGACGCCGGGCAA
GAGCAACTCGGTCGCCGCATACACTATTCTCAGAATGACTTGGTTGAGTACTCACCAGTCACAGAAAAGC
ATCTTACGGATGGCATGACAGTAAGAGAATTATGCAGTGCTGCCATAACCATGAGTGATAACACTGCGGC
CAACTTACTTCTGACAACGATCGGAGGACCGAAGGAGCTAACCGCTTTTTTGCACAACATGGGGGATCAT
GTAACTCGCCTTGATCGTTGGGAACCGGAGCTGAATGAAGCCATACCAAACGACGAGCGTGACACCACGA
TGCCTGTAGCAATGGCAACAACGTTGCGCAAACTATTAACTGGCGAACTACTTACTCTAGCTTCCCGGCA
ACAATTAATAGACTGGATGGAGGCGGATAAAGTTGCAGGACCACTTCTGCGCTCGGCCCTTCCGGCTGGC
TGGTTTATTGCTGATAAATCTGGAGCCGGTGAGCGTGGGTCTCGCGGTATCATTGCAGCACTGGGGCCAG
ATGGTAAGCCCTCCCGTATCGTAGTTATCTACACGACGGGGAGTCAGGCAACTATGGATGAACGAAATAG
ACAGATCGCTGAGATAGGTGCCTCACTGATTAAGCATTGGTAACTGTCAGACCAAGTTTACTCATATATA
CTTTAGATTGATTTAAAACTTCATTTTTAATTTAAAAGGATCTAGGTGAAGATCCTTTTTGATAATCTCA
TGACCAAAATCCCTTAACGTGAGTTTTCGTTCCACTGAGCGTCAGACCCCGTAGAAAAGATCAAAGGATC
TTCTTGAGATCCTTTTTTTCTGCGCGTAATCTGCTGCTTGCAAACAAAAAAACCACCGCTACCAGCGGTG
GTTTGTTTGCCGGATCAAGAGCTACCAACTCTTTTTCCGAAGGTAACTGGCTTCAGCAGAGCGCAGATAC
CAAATACTGTTCTTCTAGTGTAGCCGTAGTTAGGCCACCACTTCAAGAACTCTGTAGCACCGCCTACATA
CCTCGCTCTGCTAATCCTGTTACCAGTGGCTGCTGCCAGTGGCGATAAGTCGTGTCTTACCGGGTTGGAC
TCAAGACGATAGTTACCGGATAAGGCGCAGCGGTCGGGCTGAACGGGGGGTTCGTGCACACAGCCCAGCT
TGGAGCGAACGACCTACACCGAACTGAGATACCTACAGCGTGAGCTATGAGAAAGCGCCACGCTTCCCGA
AGGGAGAAAGGCGGACAGGTATCCGGTAAGCGGCAGGGTCGGAACAGGAGAGCGCACGAGGGAGCTTCCA
GGGGGAAACGCCTGGTATCTTTATAGTCCTGTCGGGTTTCGCCACCTCTGACTTGAGCGTCGATTTTTGT
GATGCTCGTCAGGGGGGCGGAGCCTATGGAAAAACGCCAGCAACGCGGCCTTTTTACGGTTCCTGGCCTT
TTGCTGGCCTTTTGCTCACATGT
Features (pLannotate 1.2.2; 14 found; start..end, strand, type, name):
     12..39      +  repeat_region  AAV2 ITR (fragment): inverted terminal repeat of adeno-associated virus serotype 2 inverted
     68..95      +  repeat_region  AAV2 ITR (fragment): inverted terminal repeat of adeno-associated virus serotype 2 inverted
   1808..2524    +  CDS            SYFP2: SYFP2 is a basic (constitutively fluorescent) yellow fluorescent protein published in 2006, derived from Aequorea victoria. It is reported to be a very rapidly-maturing monomer with moderate acid sensitivity.
   2539..2696    +  misc_feature   WPRE (fragment): woodchuck hepatitis virus posttranscriptional regulatory element
   2702..2782    +  misc_feature   WPRE (fragment): woodchuck hepatitis virus posttranscriptional regulatory element
   2799..2910    +  polyA_signal   bGH poly(A) signal: bovine growth hormone polyadenylation signal
   3028..3168    +  repeat_region  AAV2 ITR: inverted terminal repeat of adeno-associated virus serotype 2 inverted
   3173..3224    -  misc_feature   bom (fragment): basis of mobility region from pBR322
   3243..3698    +  rep_origin     f1 ori (sequence partly withheld): f1 bacteriophage origin of replication; arrow indicates direction of (+) strand synthesis
   3699..3748    -  misc_feature   bom (fragment): basis of mobility region from pBR322
   3850..3885    -  CDS            rop (fragment): Rop protein, which maintains plasmids at low copy number; rop
   3980..4084    +  promoter       AmpR promoter: bla
   4085..4945    +  CDS            AmpR: β-lactamase; bla; confers resistance to ampicillin, carbenicillin, and related antibiotics
   5116..5704    +  rep_origin     ori: high-copy-number ColE1/pMB1/pBR322/pUC origin of replication
