[The description below was written by a language model from this plasmid's Addgene catalogue record and pLannotate feature annotations shown in this document.]
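Description:
AiP11955 - pAAV-hsA2-AiE0078m_3xC2-minRho-SYFP2-WPRE3-BGHpA (alias CN1955) is an AAV transfer plasmid built on a pAAV2 backbone, about 5.8 kb in the sequenced record. It is intended for packaging a recombinant AAV genome that reports enhancer activity in the brain. In bacteria it replicates from a high-copy ColE1/pUC-type origin and is selected with ampicillin through the bla gene and its own promoter. An f1 phage origin is also present, along with small remnants of the pBR322 bom and rop regions. The annotation finds one complete AAV2 inverted terminal repeat downstream of the cassette. Only short ITR fragments are detected at the upstream end, which may reflect a modified or incompletely matched left ITR; the record does not explain this.

Between the ITRs, the payload is a compact enhancer-reporter cassette. According to the name and catalogue fields, the AiE0078m_3xC2 enhancer sits upstream of the minimal minRho promoter. The "3xC2" label suggests three copies of a core segment, although the record does not define it, and the "hsA2" element in the name is likewise not described. None of these upstream elements is annotated in the feature table, which leaves the region before the coding sequence unlabelled. The promoter drives SYFP2, a fast-maturing monomeric yellow fluorescent protein derived from Aequorea victoria. This is followed by WPRE3, a shortened woodchuck hepatitis virus posttranscriptional element (detected as two WPRE fragments) that boosts transcript expression while saving packaging space. A bovine growth hormone polyadenylation signal ends the cassette.

Because a minimal promoter gives little expression on its own, SYFP2 fluorescence should depend on enhancer activity. The construct can therefore be used to label and assess specific brain cell populations after AAV delivery, as part of a larger collection of enhancer AAVs for cortical cell types. The record does not state which population this enhancer targets.
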