Addgene plasmid #230356: AiP11955 - pAAV-hsA2-AiE0078m_3xC2-minRho-SYFP2-WPRE3-BGHpA (Alias: CN1955)
Purpose: AiE0078m_3xC2 is an enhancer sequence, designed to drive AAV-mediated transgene expression in specific populations of brain cells
Depositing lab: Allen Institute for Brain Science & Jonathan Ting. Depositing organization: Allen Institute. Publication: A suite of enhancer AAVs and transgenic mouse lines for genetic access to cortical cell types. Ben-Simon Y, Hooper M, Narayan S, Daigle TL, Dwivedi D, Way SW, Oster A, Stafford DA, Mich JK, Taormina MJ, Martinez RA, Opitz-Araya X, Roth JR, Alexander JR, Allen S, Amster A, Arbuckle J, Ayala A, Baker PM, Bakken TE, Barcelli T, Barta S, Bendrick J, Bertagnolli D, Bielstein C, Bishwakarma P, Bowlus J, Boyer G, Brouner K, Casian B, Casper T, Chakka AB, Chakrabarty R, Chance RK, Chavan S, Clark M, Colbert K, Collman F, Daniel S, Departee M, DiValentin P, Donadio N, Dotson N, Egdorf T, Fliss T, Gabitto M, Garcia J, Gary A, Gasperini M, Gloe J, Goldy J, Gore BB, Graybuck L, Greisman N, Haeseleer F, Halterman C, Haradon Z, Hastings SD, Helback O, Ho W, Hockemeyer D, Huang C, Huff S, Hunker A, Johansen N, Jones D, Juneau Z, Kalmbach B, Kannan M, Khem S, Kussick E, Kutsal R, Larsen R, Lee C, Lee AY, Leibly M, Lenz GH, Li S, Liang E, Lusk N, Madigan Z, Malloy J, Malone J, McCue R, Melchor J, Mollenkopf T, Moosman S, Morin E, Newman D, Ng L, Ngo K, Omstead V, Otto S, Oyama A, Pena N, Pham T, Phillips E, Pom CA, Potekhina L, Ransford S, Ray PL, Rette D, Reynoldson C, Rimorin C, Rocha D, Ruiz A, Sanchez REA, Sawyer L, Sedeno-Cortes A, Sevigny JP, Shapovalova N, Shepard N, Shulga L, Sigler AR, Siverts L, Soliman S, Somasundaram S, Staats B, Stewart K, Szelenyi E, Tieu M, Trader C, Tran A, van Velthoven CTJ, Walker M, Wang Y, Weed N, Wirthlin M, Wood T, Wynalda B, Yao Z, Zhou T, Ariza J, Dee N, Reding M, Ronellenfitch K, Mufti S, Sunkin SM, Smith KA, Esposito L, Waters J, Thyagarajan B, Yao S, Lein ES, Zeng H, Levi BP, Ngai J, Ting JT, Tasic B. Cell. 2025 May 16:S0092-8674(25)00513-6. doi: 10.1016/j.cell.2025.05.002. PubMed 40403729.
Backbone
  Vector backbone: pAAV2
  Vector type: AAV
Growth in bacteria
  Bacterial resistance: Ampicillin, 100 μg/mL
  Growth temperature: 37°C
  Growth strain: NEB Stable
  Copy number: High Copy
Gene/Insert
  Gene/Insert name: SYFP2
  Species: Synthetic
  Promoter: minRho
  Cloning method: Gibson Cloning
Terms and licenses: Academic/Nonprofit Terms; Industry Terms: Not Available to Industry
How to cite: AiP11955 - pAAV-hsA2-AiE0078m_3xC2-minRho-SYFP2-WPRE3-BGHpA (Alias: CN1955) was a gift from Allen Institute for Brain Science & Jonathan Ting (Addgene plasmid # 230356 ; http://n2t.net/addgene:230356 ; RRID:Addgene_230356)
